Addgene plasmid #15205: Chx10 3kb AP (CC#318)
Depositing lab: Connie Cepko. Depositing organization: Harvard Medical School. Publication: A POU factor binding site upstream of the Chx10 homeobox gene is required for Chx10 expression in subsets of retinal progenitor cells and bipolar cells. Rowan S, Cepko CL. Dev Biol. 2005 May 15. 281(2):240-55. 10.1016/j.ydbio.2005.02.023 PubMed 15893976.
Backbone
  Vector backbone: pBluescript
  Backbone manufacturer: Stratagene
  Backbone size w/o insert (bp): 3000
  Vector type: Bacterial Expression
Growth in bacteria
  Bacterial resistance: Ampicillin, 100 μg/mL
  Growth temperature: 37°C
  Growth strain: DH5alpha
  Copy number: High Copy
Gene/Insert
  Gene/Insert name: Chx10 3kb AP reporter (alt names: Chx10; alkaline phosphatase)
  Species: M. musculus (mouse)
  Insert size (bp): 3000
  Entrez Gene: Vsx2 (a.k.a. Chx10, Hox-10, Hox10, or)
  Cloning method: Restriction Enzyme; 5′ cloning site BamHI (destroyed during cloning); 3′ cloning site SacII (destroyed during cloning)
  Sequencing primers: 5′ na
Terms and licenses: Academic/Nonprofit Terms; Industry Terms: Not Available to Industry
Depositor comments: The 3Kb-AP reporter was constructed using a genomic BamHI–SacII fragment isolated from a Chx10 BAC (Rowan and Cepko, 2004) and subcloned into pBluescript (Stratagene). An SV40 intervening sequence (IVS) was isolated from pNASSbeta (Clontech) digested with EcoRI and blunt cloned into the 3' SacII restriction site. The full length alkaline phosphatase (AP) reporter construct was isolated from the SV40all plasmid (gift of S. Dymecki).
How to cite: Chx10 3kb AP (CC#318) was a gift from Connie Cepko (Addgene plasmid # 15205 ; http://n2t.net/addgene:15205 ; RRID:Addgene_15205)
