[The description below was written by a language model from this plasmid's Addgene catalogue record.]
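Description:
Chx10 3kb AP is a transcriptional reporter plasmid built on the pBluescript cloning backbone, a high-copy phagemid-type vector propagated in E. coli under ampicillin selection. Although the catalogue lists it as a bacterial expression vector, the bacterial host serves only for propagation; the payload is a mouse regulatory-region reporter meant to be read out in vertebrate cells or tissue.

The insert is a roughly 3 kb genomic BamHI–SacII fragment from the mouse Chx10 locus (official gene symbol Vsx2), a homeobox gene, which was isolated from a Chx10 BAC and subcloned into pBluescript, with both cloning sites destroyed in the process. An SV40 intervening sequence, taken from another commercial vector, was blunt-cloned at the 3′ SacII end of the genomic fragment; such an intron is commonly included to improve processing and expression of the reporter transcript. A full-length alkaline phosphatase (AP) coding cassette from a separate donor plasmid serves as the reporter, although the record does not detail exactly how it was joined. It presumably lies downstream of the genomic fragment and intron, so that AP activity, readily detected by histochemical staining, reflects the transcriptional activity of the Chx10 sequence. The record does not specify a polyadenylation signal or say whether a heterologous minimal promoter is present, and no feature table is available to confirm the layout.

According to the associated publication, the construct belongs to a study of cis-regulatory sequences upstream of Chx10, including a POU factor binding site, that are required for its expression in subsets of retinal progenitor cells and bipolar cells. It is suited to mapping such retinal enhancer and promoter activity.
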