>Addgene plasmid #15205 | Chx10 3kb AP (CC#318) | addgene partial sequence | sequence record 21672 | T7 5'-TAATACGACTCACTATAGGG-3'
GACGGTATCGATAAGCTTGATATCGAATTCCTGCAGCCCGGGGGATCCTCTGGAACTGGAGTTACTGACA
GTTGTCAGTCACCAGTGTGGATGCTGGCCATCACACTCAGGACCTCTGGAAAGAGCAATGTGTCCAGCCC
AGCTTTCTTACTTATAGAATCAAGGATCTCAGCCAGGACATGGTATCACTCACAGTGAGAGTGTCTCTCC
ACCTCAACTCCTGCAATCAAGATAATTTTCCAGGGCTTGAAGAGATGGCTCTGGCAGTGAAGATTACTCG
CTACTATTACAGAGTTTGGTTCCCAACACTCGCATCAGACAGCTCATAACTGCCCACGACTCCGGTTGAA
GGGATCTGATGCAGGCTTCTGGCCTCCAGGGGCAGCTCTACTCCCATATGGCACACCCCTACACAGAGAC
ACATGAATGAAATCAAACACATACATACAAATAAGAAATATTTTTAAAGGGTGACCCTCCATAGACACGC
TGAGTGGCCTATCTCCCAGGTGATTCTAGATTCTGTTACATGGCAATTGTCATAACTATCACAGCAGGCT
AGCACCAGCAAGGCCCAGAGACCTGCCTGCCTCGCACTGAGTTTACAGTTCTGCCTGCCACGCCCAGCTT
CTTCCCTGGGTGCCAGGGATTGGACTCAGTTCCTGCTTGCACAGTGAGTGTTTACCCAACTGAGCCGTAG
CCTCAGTTCCCTGTTTTGATCTTGTTTTGTTTTCGAG
